Addgene plasmid #113453: pLenti PA-NL
Purpose: Lentiviral ProteinA-NanoLuc hybrid fusion control expression vector (for BRET and LuC normalization)
Depositing lab: Erich Wanker. Depositing organization: Max-Delbrueck-Centrum fuer Molekulare Medizin (MDC). Publication: LuTHy: a double-readout bioluminescence-based two-hybrid technology for quantitative mapping of protein-protein interactions in mammalian cells. Trepte P, Kruse S, Kostova S, Hoffmann S, Buntru A, Tempelmeier A, Secker C, Diez L, Schulz A, Klockmeier K, Zenkner M, Golusik S, Rau K, Schnoegl S, Garner CC, Wanker EE. Mol Syst Biol. 2018 Jul 11;14(7):e8071. doi: 10.15252/msb.20178071. PubMed 29997244.
Backbone
  Vector backbone: FUGW
  Backbone manufacturer: FUGW was a gift from David Baltimore (Addgene plasmid # 14883)
  Total vector size (bp): 10311
  Vector type: Mammalian Expression, Lentiviral, Luciferase
Growth in bacteria
  Bacterial resistance: Ampicillin, 100 μg/mL
  Growth temperature: 37°C
  Growth strain: NEB Stable
  Copy number: High Copy
Gene/Insert
  Gene/Insert name: ProteinA-NanoLuc
  Insert size (bp): 921
  Promoter: hUbC
  Cloning method: Unknown
  Sequencing primers: 5′ tgaagctccggttttgaact; 3′ ggcattaaagcagcgtatcc
Resource information
  A portion of this plasmid was derived from a plasmid made by: Viral Core Facility (VCF) of the Charité – Universitätsmedizin Berlin
Terms and licenses: Academic/Nonprofit Terms; Industry Terms: Not Available to Industry
How to cite: pLenti PA-NL was a gift from Erich Wanker (Addgene plasmid # 113453 ; http://n2t.net/addgene:113453 ; RRID:Addgene_113453)
