[The description below was written by a language model from this plasmid's Addgene catalogue record and pLannotate feature annotations shown in this document.]
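Description:
pLenti PA-NL is a lentiviral transfer plasmid built on the FUGW backbone for expressing a Protein A–NanoLuc fusion in mammalian cells. It is propagated in E. coli through a high-copy ColE1/pUC-type origin with ampicillin selection (AmpR), and also carries an f1 origin. The backbone additionally contains an SV40/EM7 promoter-driven BleoR cassette with an SV40 poly(A) signal, lying outside the LTR-flanked region. The catalogue lists a total size of 10,311 bp, whereas the annotated sequencing record is 10,205 nt, so the two differ slightly.

The viral portion starts with a CMV enhancer/promoter fused to a truncated HIV-1 5' LTR, which drives transcription of the genomic RNA in packaging cells. It is followed by the Ψ packaging signal with a partial gag fragment, the Rev response element for Rev-dependent nuclear export, and the cPPT/CTS. The internal expression cassette uses the human ubiquitin C (hUbC) promoter to drive two tandem IgG-binding units of Staphylococcus aureus protein A joined upstream of human codon-optimized NanoLuc luciferase, described in the record as a 921 bp insert. A WPRE downstream enhances transcript expression. The cassette ends in a second LTR, which the annotation labels only as truncated, followed by a bGH polyadenylation signal.

According to the record, the construct serves as a control fusion for a bioluminescence-based two-hybrid assay of protein–protein interactions in mammalian cells. There it is used for BRET and for normalization of the luminescence-based co-precipitation readout. In such a scheme, the protein A moiety allows capture on immunoglobulin while NanoLuc provides the luminescent signal.
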