Features (pLannotate 1.2.2; 32 found; start..end, strand, type, name):
    251..351     +  CDS            Rev (fragment): human immunodeficiency virus 1 (HIV-1) Rev protein; rev; enhances nuclear export of unspliced and incompletely spliced viral mRNAs
    401..518     +  misc_feature   cPPT/CTS: central polypurine tract and central termination sequence of HIV-1
    583..1794    +  promoter       UbC promoter: human ubiquitin C promoter
   1832..2005    +  CDS            ProtA: IgG-binding unit of Staphylococcus aureus protein A
   2009..2179    +  CDS            ProtA: IgG-binding unit of Staphylococcus aureus protein A
   2235..2747    +  CDS            Nluc: NanoLuc® luciferase human codon-optimized
   2834..2858    +  misc_feature   MCS (fragment): pBluescript multiple cloning site
   2858..3446    +  misc_feature   WPRE: woodchuck hepatitis virus posttranscriptional regulatory element
   3383..3964    +  CDS            nef (fragment): NEF_HV1H2 - Experimental evidence at protein level: Swiss-Prot protein existence level 1. Extracellular Nef protein targets CD4(+) T-lymphocytes for apoptosis by interacting with CXCR4 surface receptors. From Human immunodeficiency virus type 1 group M subtype B (isolate HXB2) (HIV-1).
   3971..4151    +  LTR            5' LTR (truncated): truncated 5' long terminal repeat (LTR) from HIV-1
   4183..4407    +  polyA_signal   bGH poly(A) signal: bovine growth hormone polyadenylation signal
   4411..4432    +  promoter       SV40 promoter (fragment): SV40 enhancer and early promoter
   4453..4881    +  rep_origin     f1 ori (sequence partly withheld): f1 bacteriophage origin of replication; arrow indicates direction of (+) strand synthesis
   4895..5224    +  promoter       SV40 promoter: SV40 enhancer and early promoter
   5272..5319    +  promoter       EM7 promoter: synthetic bacterial promoter&nbsp
   5338..5712    +  CDS            BleoR: antibiotic-binding protein; Sh ble from Streptoalloteichus hindustanus; confers resistance to bleomycin, phleomycin, and Zeocin™
   5722..5847    +  CDS            ble (fragment): BLE_KLEPN - Experimental evidence at protein level: Swiss-Prot protein existence level 1. Binding protein with a strong affinity to the bleomycin family of antibiotics. Binds to CL990; an antimitotic-antibiotic compound. From Klebsiella pneumoniae.
   5842..5963    +  polyA_signal   SV40 poly(A) signal: SV40 polyadenylation signal
   6036..6052    -  protein_bind   lac operator: The lac repressor binds to the lac operator to inhibit transcription in E. coli. This inhibition can be relieved by adding lactose or isopropyl-β-D-thiogalactopyranoside (IPTG). lac repressor encoded by lacI
   6060..6090    -  promoter       lac promoter: promoter for the E. coli lac operon
   6105..6126    -  protein_bind   CAP binding site: CAP binding activates transcription in the presence of cAMP. E. coli catabolite activator protein
   6139..6231    -  CDS            lacI (fragment): lac repressor; lacI; The lac repressor binds to the lac operator to inhibit transcription in E. coli. This inhibition can be relieved by adding lactose or isopropyl-β-D-thiogalactopyranoside (IPTG).
   6414..7002    -  rep_origin     ori: high-copy-number ColE1/pMB1/pBR322/pUC origin of replication
   7173..8033    -  CDS            AmpR: β-lactamase; bla; confers resistance to ampicillin, carbenicillin, and related antibiotics
   8034..8138    -  promoter       AmpR promoter: bla
   8197..8249    -  misc_feature   bom (fragment): basis of mobility region from pBR322
   8404..8783    +  enhancer       CMV enhancer: human cytomegalovirus immediate early enhancer
   8784..8983    +  promoter       CMV promoter: human cytomegalovirus (CMV) immediate early promoter
   9001..9181    +  LTR            5' LTR (truncated): truncated 5' long terminal repeat (LTR) from HIV-1
   9228..9353    +  misc_feature   HIV-1 Ψ: packaging signal of human immunodeficiency virus type 1
   9337..9700    +  CDS            HIV-1 gag (fragment): gag protein from human immunodeficiency virus 1; gag
   9846..10079   +  misc_feature   RRE: The Rev response element (RRE) of HIV-1 allows for Rev-dependent mRNA export from the nucleus to the cytoplasm.
>Addgene plasmid #113453 | pLenti PA-NL | addgene full sequence | sequence record 231557 | Addgene NGS Result
TAACAATTACACAAGCTTAATACACTCCTTAATTGAAGAATCGCAAAACCAGCAAGAAAAGAATGAACAA
GAATTATTGGAATTAGATAAATGGGCAAGTTTGTGGAATTGGTTTAACATAACAAATTGGCTGTGGTATA
TAAAATTATTCATAATGATAGTAGGAGGCTTGGTAGGTTTAAGAATAGTTTTTGCTGTACTTTCTATAGT
GAATAGAGTTAGGCAGGGATATTCACCATTATCGTTTCAGACCCACCTCCCAACCCCGAGGGGACCCGAC
AGGCCCGAAGGAATAGAAGAAGAAGGTGGAGAGAGAGACAGAGACAGATCCATTCGATTAGTGAACGGAT
CGGCACTGCGTGCGCCAATTCTGCAGACAAATGGCAGTATTCATCCACAATTTTAAAAGAAAAGGGGGGA
TTGGGGGGTACAGTGCAGGGGAAAGAATAGTAGACATAATAGCAACAGACATACAAACTAAAGAATTACA
AAAACAAATTACAAAAATTCAAAATTTTCGGGTTTATTACAGGGACAGCAGAGATCCAGTTTGGTTAATT
AACCCGTGTCGGCTCCAGATCTGGCCTCCGCGCCGGGTTTTGGCGCCTCCCGCGGGCGCCCCCCTCCTCA
CGGCGAGCGCTGCCACGTCAGACGAAGGGCGCAGCGAGCGTCCTGATCCTTCCGCCCGGACGCTCAGGAC
AGCGGCCCGCTGCTCATAAGACTCGGCCTTAGAACCCCAGTATCAGCAGAAGGACATTTTAGGACGGGAC
TTGGGTGACTCTAGGGCACTGGTTTTCTTTCCAGAGAGCGGAACAGGCGAGGAAAAGTAGTCCCTTCTCG
GCGATTCTGCGGAGGGATCTCCGTGGGGCGGTGAACGCCGATGATTATATAAGGACGCGCCGGGTGTGGC
ACAGCTAGTTCCGTCGCAGCCGGGATTTGGGTCGCGGTTCTTGTTTGTGGATCGCTGTGATCGTCACTTG
GTGAGTAGCGGGCTGCTGGGCTGGCCGGGGCTTTCGTGGCCGCCGGGCCGCTCGGTGGGACGGAAGCGTG
TGGAGAGACCGCCAAGGGCTGTAGTCTGGGTCCGCGAGCAAGGTTGCCCTGAACTGGGGGTTGGGGGGAG
CGCAGCAAAATGGCGGCTGTTCCCGAGTCTTGAATGGAAGACGCTTGTGAGGCGGGCTGTGAGGTCGTTG
AAACAAGGTGGGGGGCATGGTGGGCGGCAAGAACCCAAGGTCTTGAGGCCTTCGCTAATGCGGGAAAGCT
CTTATTCGGGTGAGATGGGCTGGGGCACCATCTGGGGACCCTGACGTGAAGTTTGTCACTGACTGGAGAA
CTCGGTTTGTCGTCTGTTGCGGGGGCGGCAGTTATGGCGGTGCCGTTGGGCAGTGCACCCGTACCTTTGG
GAGCGCGCGCCCTCGTCGTGTCGTGACGTCACCCGTTCTGTTGGCTTATAATGCAGGGTGGGGCCACCTG
CCGGTAGGTGTGCGGTAGGCTTTTCTCCGTCGCAGGACGCAGGGTTCGGGCCTAGGGTAGGCTCTCCTGA
ATCGACAGGCGCCGGACCTCTGGTGAGGGGAGGGATAAGTGAGGCGTCAGTTTCTTTGGTCGGTTTTATG
TACCTATCTTCTTAAGTAGCTGAAGCTCCGGTTTTGAACTATGCGCTCGGGGTTGGCGAGTGTGTTTTGT
GAAGTTTTTTAGGCACCTTTTGAAATGTAATCATTTGGGTCAATATGTAATTTTCAGTGTTAGACTAGTA
AATTGTCCGCTAAATTCTGGCCGTTTTTGGCTTTTTTGTTAGACGAAGCTTGGGCCCGGGAATTAATTCG
CTAGCACCATGGTGGACAACAAATTCAACAAAGAACAACAAAACGCGTTCTATGAGATCTTACATTTACC
TAACTTAAACGAAGAACAACGAAACGCCTTCATCCAAAGTTTAAAAGATGACCCAAGCCAAAGCGCTAAC
CTTTTAGCAGAAGCTAAAAAGCTAAATGATGCTCAGGCGCCGAAAGTAGACAACAAATTCAACAAAGAAC
AACAAAACGCGTTCTATGAGATCTTACATTTACCTAACTTAAACGAAGAACAACGAAACGCCTTCATCCA
AAGTTTAAAAGATGACCCAAGCCAAAGCGCTAACCTTTTAGCAGAAGCTAAAAAGCTAAATGGTGCTCAG
GCGCCGAAAGTAGACGCGAACTCGGAATTCACCATGGAACAGAAACTGATCTCTGAAGAAGACCTGGTCT
TCACACTCGAAGATTTCGTTGGGGACTGGCGACAGACAGCCGGCTACAACCTGGACCAAGTCCTTGAACA
GGGAGGTGTGTCCAGTTTGTTTCAGAATCTCGGGGTGTCCGTAACTCCGATCCAAAGGATTGTCCTGAGC
GGTGAAAATGGGCTGAAGATCGACATCCATGTCATCATCCCGTATGAAGGTCTGAGCGGCGACCAAATGG
GCCAGATCGAAAAAATTTTTAAGGTGGTGTACCCTGTGGATGATCATCACTTTAAGGTGATCCTGCACTA
TGGCACACTGGTAATCGACGGGGTTACGCCGAACATGATCGACTATTTCGGACGGCCGTATGAAGGCATC
GCCGTGTTCGACGGCAAAAAGATCACTGTAACAGGGACCCTGTGGAACGGCAACAAAATTATCGACGAGC
GCCTGATCAACCCCGACGGCTCCCTGCTGTTCCGAGTAACCATCAACGGAGTGACCGGCTGGCGGCTGTG
CGAACGCATTCTGGCGTGAAAGCTTGGTACCGAGCTCGGATCCACTAGTCCAGTGTGGTGGAATTCTGCA
GATATCCAGCACAGTGGCGGCCGCTCGAGTCTAGAATTCGATATCAAGCTTATCGATAATCAACCTCTGG
ATTACAAAATTTGTGAAAGATTGACTGGTATTCTTAACTATGTTGCTCCTTTTACGCTATGTGGATACGC
TGCTTTAATGCCTTTGTATCATGCTATTGCTTCCCGTATGGCTTTCATTTTCTCCTCCTTGTATAAATCC
TGGTTGCTGTCTCTTTATGAGGAGTTGTGGCCCGTTGTCAGGCAACGTGGCGTGGTGTGCACTGTGTTTG
CTGACGCAACCCCCACTGGTTGGGGCATTGCCACCACCTGTCAGCTCCTTTCCGGGACTTTCGCTTTCCC
CCTCCCTATTGCCACGGCGGAACTCATCGCCGCCTGCCTTGCCCGCTGCTGGACAGGGGCTCGGCTGTTG
GGCACTGACAATTCCGTGGTGTTGTCGGGGAAATCATCGTCCTTTCCTTGGCTGCTCGCCTGTGTTGCCA
CCTGGATTCTGCGCGGGACGTCCTTCTGCTACGTCCCTTCGGCCCTCAATCCAGCGGACCTTCCTTCCCG
CGGCCTGCTGCCGGCTCTGCGGCCTCTTCCGCGTCTTCGCCTTCGCCCTCAGACGAGTCGGATCTCCCTT
TGGGCCGCCTCCCCGCATCGATACCGTCGACCTCGAGACCTAGAAAAACATGGAGCAATCACAAGTAGCA
ATACAGCAGCTACCAATGCTGATTGTGCCTGGCTAGAAGCACAAGAGGAGGAGGAGGTGGGTTTTCCAGT
CACACCTCAGGTACCTTTAAGACCAATGACTTACAAGGCAGCTGTAGATCTTAGCCACTTTTTAAAAGAA
AAGGGGGGACTGGAAGGGCTAATTCACTCCCAACGAAGACAAGATATCCTTGATCTGTGGATCTACCACA
CACAAGGCTACTTCCCTGATTGGCAGAACTACACACCAGGGCCAGGGATCAGATATCCACTGACCTTTGG
ATGGTGCTACAAGCTAGTACCAGTTGAGCAAGAGAAGGTAGAAGAAGCCAATGAAGGAGAGAACACCCGC
TTGTTACACCCTGTGAGCCTGCATGGGATGGATGACCCGGAGAGAGAAGTATTAGAGTGGAGGTTTGACA
GCCGCCTAGCATTTCATCACATGGCCCGAGAGCTGCATCCGGACTGTACTGGGTCTCTCTGGTTAGACCA
GATCTGAGCCTGGGAGCTCTCTGGCTAACTAGGGAACCCACTGCTTAAGCCTCAATAAAGCTTGCCTTGA
GTGCTTCAAGTAGTGTGTGCCCGTCTGTTGTGTGACTCTGGTAACTAGAGATCCCTCAGACCCTTTTAGT
CAGTGTGGAAAATCTCTAGCAGGGCCCGTTTAAACCCGCTGATCAGCCTCGACTGTGCCTTCTAGTTGCC
AGCCATCTGTTGTTTGCCCCTCCCCCGTGCCTTCCTTGACCCTGGAAGGTGCCACTCCCACTGTCCTTTC
CTAATAAAATGAGGAAATTGCATCGCATTGTCTGAGTAGGTGTCATTCTATTCTGGGGGGTGGGGTGGGG
CAGGACAGCAAGGGGGAGGATTGGGAAGACAATAGCAGGCATGCTGGGGATGCGGTGGGCTCTATGGCTT
CTGAGGCGGAAAGAACCAGCTGGGGCTCTAGGGGGTATCCCC
[124 nt withheld, positions 4453-4576]
C
[91 nt withheld, positions 4578-4668]
A
[49 nt withheld, positions 4670-4718]
CCTTTGACGTTGGAGTCCACGTTCTTT
[37 nt withheld, positions 4746-4782]
ACCCTATCTCGGTCTATTCTTTTGATTTATAAGGGATTTTGCCGATTTCGGCCTATTGGTTAAAAAATGA
GCTGATTTAACAAAAATTTAACGCGAATTAATTCTGTGGAATGTGTGTCAGTTAGGGTGTGGAAAGTCCC
CAGGCTCCCCAGCAGGCAGAAGTATGCAAAGCATGCATCTCAATTAGTCAGCAACCAGGTGTGGAAAGTC
CCCAGGCTCCCCAGCAGGCAGAAGTATGCAAAGCATGCATCTCAATTAGTCAGCAACCATAGTCCCGCCC
CTAACTCCGCCCATCCCGCCCCTAACTCCGCCCAGTTCCGCCCATTCTCCGCCCCATGGCTGACTAATTT
TTTTTATTTATGCAGAGGCCGAGGCCGCCTCTGCCTCTGAGCTATTCCAGAAGTAGTGAGGAGGCTTTTT
TGGAGGCCTAGGCTTTTGCAAAAAGCTCCCGGGAGCTTGTATATCCATTTTCGGATCTGATCAGCACGTG
TTGACAATTAATCATCGGCATAGTATATCGGCATAGTATAATACGACAAGGTGAGGAACTAAACCATGGC
CAAGTTGACCAGTGCCGTTCCGGTGCTCACCGCGCGCGACGTCGCCGGAGCGGTCGAGTTCTGGACCGAC
CGGCTCGGGTTCTCCCGGGACTTCGTGGAGGACGACTTCGCCGGTGTGGTCCGGGACGACGTGACCCTGT
TCATCAGCGCGGTCCAGGACCAGGTGGTGCCGGACAACACCCTGGCCTGGGTGTGGGTGCGCGGCCTGGA
CGAGCTGTACGCCGAGTGGTCGGAGGTCGTGTCCACGAACTTCCGGGACGCCTCCGGGCCGGCCATGACC
GAGATCGGCGAGCAGCCGTGGGGGCGGGAGTTCGCCCTGCGCGACCCGGCCGGCAACTGCGTGCACTTCG
TGGCCGAGGAGCAGGACTGACACGTGCTACGAGATTTCGATTCCACCGCCGCCTTCTATGAAAGGTTGGG
CTTCGGAATCGTTTTCCGGGACGCCGGCTGGATGATCCTCCAGCGCGGGGATCTCATGCTGGAGTTCTTC
GCCCACCCCAACTTGTTTATTGCAGCTTATAATGGTTACAAATAAAGCAATAGCATCACAAATTTCACAA
ATAAAGCATTTTTTTCACTGCATTCTAGTTGTGGTTTGTCCAAACTCATCAATGTATCTTATCATGTCTG
TATACCGTCGACCTCTAGCTAGAGCTTGGCGTAATCATGGTCATAGCTGTTTCCTGTGTGAAATTGTTAT
CCGCTCACAATTCCACACAACATACGAGCCGGAAGCATAAAGTGTAAAGCCTGGGGTGCCTAATGAGTGA
GCTAACTCACATTAATTGCGTTGCGCTCACTGCCCGCTTTCCAGTCGGGAAACCTGTCGTGCCAGCTGCA
TTAATGAATCGGCCAACGCGCGGGGAGAGGCGGTTTGCGTATTGGGCGCTCTTCCGCTTCCTCGCTCACT
GACTCGCTGCGCTCGGTCGTTCGGCTGCGGCGAGCGGTATCAGCTCACTCAAAGGCGGTAATACGGTTAT
CCACAGAATCAGGGGATAACGCAGGAAAGAACATGTGAGCAAAAGGCCAGCAAAAGGCCAGGAACCGTAA
AAAGGCCGCGTTGCTGGCGTTTTTCCATAGGCTCCGCCCCCCTGACGAGCATCACAAAAATCGACGCTCA
AGTCAGAGGTGGCGAAACCCGACAGGACTATAAAGATACCAGGCGTTTCCCCCTGGAAGCTCCCTCGTGC
GCTCTCCTGTTCCGACCCTGCCGCTTACCGGATACCTGTCCGCCTTTCTCCCTTCGGGAAGCGTGGCGCT
TTCTCATAGCTCACGCTGTAGGTATCTCAGTTCGGTGTAGGTCGTTCGCTCCAAGCTGGGCTGTGTGCAC
GAACCCCCCGTTCAGCCCGACCGCTGCGCCTTATCCGGTAACTATCGTCTTGAGTCCAACCCGGTAAGAC
ACGACTTATCGCCACTGGCAGCAGCCACTGGTAACAGGATTAGCAGAGCGAGGTATGTAGGCGGTGCTAC
AGAGTTCTTGAAGTGGTGGCCTAACTACGGCTACACTAGAAGAACAGTATTTGGTATCTGCGCTCTGCTG
AAGCCAGTTACCTTCGGAAAAAGAGTTGGTAGCTCTTGATCCGGCAAACAAACCACCGCTGGTAGCGGTG
GTTTTTTTGTTTGCAAGCAGCAGATTACGCGCAGAAAAAAAGGATCTCAAGAAGATCCTTTGATCTTTTC
TACGGGGTCTGACGCTCAGTGGAACGAAAACTCACGTTAAGGGATTTTGGTCATGAGATTATCAAAAAGG
ATCTTCACCTAGATCCTTTTAAATTAAAAATGAAGTTTTAAATCAATCTAAAGTATATATGAGTAAACTT
GGTCTGACAGTTACCAATGCTTAATCAGTGAGGCACCTATCTCAGCGATCTGTCTATTTCGTTCATCCAT
AGTTGCCTGACTCCCCGTCGTGTAGATAACTACGATACGGGAGGGCTTACCATCTGGCCCCAGTGCTGCA
ATGATACCGCGAGACCCACGCTCACCGGCTCCAGATTTATCAGCAATAAACCAGCCAGCCGGAAGGGCCG
AGCGCAGAAGTGGTCCTGCAACTTTATCCGCCTCCATCCAGTCTATTAATTGTTGCCGGGAAGCTAGAGT
AAGTAGTTCGCCAGTTAATAGTTTGCGCAACGTTGTTGCCATTGCTACAGGCATCGTGGTGTCACGCTCG
TCGTTTGGTATGGCTTCATTCAGCTCCGGTTCCCAACGATCAAGGCGAGTTACATGATCCCCCATGTTGT
GCAAAAAAGCGGTTAGCTCCTTCGGTCCTCCGATCGTTGTCAGAAGTAAGTTGGCCGCAGTGTTATCACT
CATGGTTATGGCAGCACTGCATAATTCTCTTACTGTCATGCCATCCGTAAGATGCTTTTCTGTGACTGGT
GAGTACTCAACCAAGTCATTCTGAGAATAGTGTATGCGGCGACCGAGTTGCTCTTGCCCGGCGTCAATAC
GGGATAATACCGCGCCACATAGCAGAACTTTAAAAGTGCTCATCATTGGAAAACGTTCTTCGGGGCGAAA
ACTCTCAAGGATCTTACCGCTGTTGAGATCCAGTTCGATGTAACCCACTCGTGCACCCAACTGATCTTCA
GCATCTTTTACTTTCACCAGCGTTTCTGGGTGAGCAAAAACAGGAAGGCAAAATGCCGCAAAAAAGGGAA
TAAGGGCGACACGGAAATGTTGAATACTCATACTCTTCCTTTTTCAATATTATTGAAGCATTTATCAGGG
TTATTGTCTCATGAGCGGATACATATTTGAATGTATTTAGAAAAATAAACAAATAGGGGTTCCGCGCACA
TTTCCCCGAAAAGTGCCACCTGACGTCGACGGATCGGGAGATCTCCCGATCCCCTATGGTGCACTCTCAG
TACAATCTGCTCTGATGCCGCATAGTTAAGCCAGTATCTGCTCCCTGCTTGTGTGTTGGAGGTCGCTGAG
TAGTGCGCGAGCAAAATTTAAGCTACAACAAGGCAAGGCTTGACCGACAATTGCATGAAGAATCTGCTTA
GGGTTAGGCGTTTTGCGCTGCTTCGCGATGTACGGGCCAGATATACGCGTTGACATTGATTATTGACTAG
TTATTAATAGTAATCAATTACGGGGTCATTAGTTCATAGCCCATATATGGAGTTCCGCGTTACATAACTT
ACGGTAAATGGCCCGCCTGGCTGACCGCCCAACGACCCCCGCCCATTGACGTCAATAATGACGTATGTTC
CCATAGTAACGCCAATAGGGACTTTCCATTGACGTCAATGGGTGGAGTATTTACGGTAAACTGCCCACTT
GGCAGTACATCAAGTGTATCATATGCCAAGTACGCCCCCTATTGACGTCAATGACGGTAAATGGCCCGCC
TGGCATTATGCCCAGTACATGACCTTATGGGACTTTCCTACTTGGCAGTACATCTACGTATTAGTCATCG
CTATTACCATGGTGATGCGGTTTTGGCAGTACATCAATGGGCGTGGATAGCGGTTTGACTCACGGGGATT
TCCAAGTCTCCACCCCATTGACGTCAATGGGAGTTTGTTTTGGCACCAAAATCAACGGGACTTTCCAAAA
TGTCGTAACAACTCCGCCCCATTGACGCAAATGGGCGGTAGGCGTGTACGGTGGGAGGTCTATATAAGCA
GCGCGTTTTGCCTGTACTGGGTCTCTCTGGTTAGACCAGATCTGAGCCTGGGAGCTCTCTGGCTAACTAG
GGAACCCACTGCTTAAGCCTCAATAAAGCTTGCCTTGAGTGCTTCAAGTAGTGTGTGCCCGTCTGTTGTG
TGACTCTGGTAACTAGAGATCCCTCAGACCCTTTTAGTCAGTGTGGAAAATCTCTAGCAGTGGCGCCCGA
ACAGGGACTTGAAAGCGAAAGGGAAACCAGAGGAGCTCTCTCGACGCAGGACTCGGCTTGCTGAAGCGCG
CACGGCAAGAGGCGAGGGGCGGCGACTGGTGAGTACGCCAAAAATTTTGACTAGCGGAGGCTAGAAGGAG
AGAGATGGGTGCGAGAGCGTCAGTATTAAGCGGGGGAGAATTAGATCGCGATGGGAAAAAATTCGGTTAA
GGCCAGGGGGAAAGAAAAAATATAAATTAAAACATATAGTATGGGCAAGCAGGGAGCTAGAACGATTCGC
AGTTAATCCTGGCCTGTTAGAAACATCAGAAGGCTGTAGACAAATACTGGGACAGCTACAACCATCCCTT
CAGACAGGATCAGAAGAACTTAGATCATTATATAATACAGTAGCAACCCTCTATTGTGTGCATCAAAGGA
TAGAGATAAAAGACACCAAGGAAGCTTTAGACAAGATAGAGGAAGAGCAAAACAAAAGTAAGACCACCGC
ACAGCAAGCGGCCGCTGATCTTCAGACCTGGAGGAGGAGATATGAGGGACAATTGGAGAAGTGAATTATA
TAAATATAAAGTAGTAAAAATTGAACCATTAGGAGTAGCACCCACCAAGGCAAAGAGAAGAGTGGTGCAG
AGAGAAAAAAGAGCAGTGGGAATAGGAGCTTTGTTCCTTGGGTTCTTGGGAGCAGCAGGAAGCACTATGG
GCGCAGCGTCAATGACGCTGACGGTACAGGCCAGACAATTATTGTCTGGTATAGTGCAGCAGCAGAACAA
TTTGCTGAGGGCTATTGAGGCGCAACAGCATCTGTTGCAACTCACAGTCTGGGGCATCAAGCAGCTCCAG
GCAAGAATCCTGGCTGTGGAAAGATACCTAAAGGATCAACAGCTCCTGGGGATTTGGGGTTGCTCTGGAA
AACTCATTTGCACCACTGCTGTGCCTTGGAATGCTAGTTGGAGTAATAAATCTCTGGAACAGATTTGGAA
TCACACGACCTGGATGGAGTGGGACAGAGAAAT
